Addgene plasmid #70329: R777-E045 Hs.E2F1
Purpose: Gateway ORF clone of human E2F1 [NM_005225.2] with stop codon (for native or N-terminal fusions)
Depositing lab: Dominic Esposito. Depositing organization: National Cancer Institute (NCI).
Backbone
  Vector backbone: pDonor-255
  Backbone size w/o insert (bp): 2693
  Vector type: Gateway Entry Clone
Growth in bacteria
  Bacterial resistance: Spectinomycin, 50 μg/mL
  Growth temperature: 37°C
  Growth strain: DH10B
  Copy number: High Copy
Gene/Insert
  Gene/Insert name: E2F1
  Species: H. sapiens (human)
  Insert size (bp): 1314
  GenBank ID: NM_005225.2
  Entrez Gene: E2F1 (a.k.a. E2F-1, RBAP1, RBBP3, RBP3)
  Cloning method: Gateway Cloning
  Sequencing primers: 5′ M13F 23-mer (5'-CCCAGTCACGACGTTGTAAAACG); 3′ attLR 23-mer (5'-TAACATCAGAGATTTTGAGACAC)
Terms and licenses: Academic/Nonprofit Terms; Industry Terms: Not Available to Industry
How to cite: R777-E045 Hs.E2F1 was a gift from Dominic Esposito (Addgene plasmid # 70329 ; http://n2t.net/addgene:70329 ; RRID:Addgene_70329)
