[The description below was written by a language model from this plasmid's Addgene catalogue record and pLannotate feature annotations shown in this document.]
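Description:
R777-E045 Hs.E2F1 is a Gateway entry clone built on the pDonor-255 backbone, carrying the open reading frame of human E2F1 (reference transcript NM_005225.2). It is a small bacterial plasmid of about 4.0 kb, made up of a 2.7 kb backbone and a roughly 1.3 kb insert. It replicates at high copy in E. coli from a ColE1/pUC-type origin and is selected with spectinomycin through the aadA (SmR) aminoglycoside adenylyltransferase gene. A fragment of a class 1 integron Pc promoter and a short gentamicin-resistance remnant lie upstream of aadA. Other annotated fragments (lacZα, lacI) appear to be backbone remnants rather than functional units. The rrnB T1 and T2 terminators in the backbone are elements commonly used to insulate a cloning region from read-through transcription.

The E2F1 coding sequence sits between two attL recombination sites, which the automated annotation labels as attL3 and a partial attL2. These sites allow LR Clonase-mediated transfer of the ORF into attR-containing destination vectors. The entry clone has no annotated eukaryotic promoter or tag, so expression context is supplied by whichever destination vector is chosen. The ORF retains its stop codon, which suits it to expression of native, untagged protein or N-terminal fusions but not C-terminal fusions. E2F1 is a transcription activator that binds DNA cooperatively with DP partners, interacts with RB1, and regulates G1-to-S progression. It can also drive p53-dependent apoptosis. The clone therefore serves as a source for building E2F1 expression constructs.
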