Features (pLannotate 1.2.2; 11 found; start..end, strand, type, name):
     18..54      -  CDS            lacZα (fragment): LacZα fragment of β-galactosidase; lacZ fragment
     85..180     +  protein_bind   attL3: mutant version of attL; recombination site for the Gateway® LR reaction LR Clonase™
    186..1496    +  CDS            E2F1: E2F1_HUMAN - Also known as RBBP3. Experimental evidence at protein level: Swiss-Prot protein existence level 1. Transcription activator that binds DNA cooperatively with DP proteins through the E2 recognition site, 5'-TTTC[CG]CGC-3' found in the promoter region of a number of genes whose products are involved in cell cycle regulation or in DNA replication. The DRTF1/E2F complex functions in the control of cell-cycle progression from G1 to S phase. E2F1 binds preferentially RB1 in a cell-cycle dependent manner. It can mediate both cell proliferation and TP53/p53-dependent apoptosis. Blocks adip
   1504..1597    -  protein_bind   attL2 (fragment): mutant version of attL; recombination site for the Gateway® LR reaction LR Clonase™
   1712..1735    +  promoter       Pc promoter (fragment): intI1 (promoter lies within the coding sequence); class 1 integron promoter
   1911..1967    +  CDS            GmR (fragment): gentamycin acetyltransferase; aacC1; confers resistance to gentamycin
   1974..2765    +  CDS            SmR: aminoglycoside adenylyltransferase (Murphy, 1985); aadA; confers resistance to spectinomycin and streptomycin
   2858..3446    +  rep_origin     ori: high-copy-number ColE1/pMB1/pBR322/pUC origin of replication
   3629..3721    +  CDS            lacI (fragment): lac repressor; lacI; The lac repressor binds to the lac operator to inhibit transcription in E. coli. This inhibition can be relieved by adding lactose or isopropyl-β-D-thiogalactopyranoside (IPTG).
   3776..3803    -  terminator     rrnB T2 terminator: transcription terminator T2 from the E. coli rrnB gene
   3935..3978    +  terminator     rrnB T1 terminator: Escherichia coli rrnB; transcription terminator T1 from the E. coli rrnB gene
>Addgene plasmid #70329 | R777-E045 Hs.E2F1 | depositor full sequence | sequence record 125778 | Full Sequence
TTAACGCTAGCATGGATGTTTTCCCAGTCACGACGTTGTAAAACGACGGCCAGTCTTAAAATTCGAGCTC
GGTCCGAGGATCCGAAATAATGATTTTATTTTGACTGATAGTGACCTGTTCGTTGCAACAAATTGATAAG
CAATGCTTTTTTATAATGCCAACTTTGTACAAAAAAGTTGGCACCATGGCCTTGGCCGGGGCCCCTGCGG
GCGGCCCATGCGCGCCGGCGCTGGAGGCCCTGCTCGGGGCCGGCGCGCTGCGGCTGCTCGACTCCTCGCA
GATCGTCATCATCTCCGCCGCGCAGGACGCCAGCGCCCCGCCGGCTCCCACCGGCCCCGCGGCGCCCGCC
GCCGGCCCCTGCGACCCTGACCTGCTGCTCTTCGCCACACCGCAGGCGCCCCGGCCCACACCCAGTGCGC
CGCGGCCCGCGCTCGGCCGCCCGCCGGTGAAGCGGAGGCTGGACCTGGAAACTGACCATCAGTACCTGGC
CGAGAGCAGTGGGCCAGCTCGGGGCAGAGGCCGCCATCCAGGAAAAGGTGTGAAATCCCCGGGGGAGAAG
TCACGCTATGAGACCTCACTGAATCTGACCACCAAGCGCTTCCTGGAGCTGCTGAGCCACTCGGCTGACG
GTGTCGTCGACCTGAACTGGGCTGCCGAGGTGCTGAAGGTGCAGAAGCGGCGCATCTATGACATCACCAA
CGTCCTTGAGGGCATCCAGCTCATTGCCAAGAAGTCCAAGAACCACATCCAGTGGCTGGGCAGCCACACC
ACAGTGGGCGTCGGCGGACGGCTTGAGGGGTTGACCCAGGACCTCCGACAGCTGCAGGAGAGCGAGCAGC
AGCTGGACCACCTGATGAATATCTGTACTACGCAGCTGCGCCTGCTCTCCGAGGACACTGACAGCCAGCG
CCTGGCCTACGTGACGTGTCAGGACCTTCGTAGCATTGCAGACCCTGCAGAGCAGATGGTTATGGTGATC
AAAGCCCCTCCTGAGACCCAGCTCCAAGCCGTGGACTCTTCGGAGAACTTTCAGATCTCCCTTAAGAGCA
AACAAGGCCCGATCGATGTTTTCCTGTGCCCTGAGGAGACCGTAGGTGGGATCAGCCCTGGGAAGACCCC
ATCCCAGGAGGTCACTTCTGAGGAGGAGAACAGGGCCACTGACTCTGCCACCATAGTGTCACCACCACCA
TCATCTCCCCCCTCATCCCTCACCACAGATCCCAGCCAGTCTCTACTCAGCCTGGAGCAAGAACCGCTGT
TGTCCCGGATGGGCAGCCTGCGGGCTCCCGTGGACGAGGACCGCCTGTCCCCGCTGGTGGCGGCCGACTC
GCTCCTGGAGCATGTGCGGGAGGACTTCTCCGGCCTCCTCCCTGAGGAGTTCATCAGCCTTTCCCCACCC
CACGAGGCCCTCGACTACCACTTCGGCCTCGAGGAGGGCGAGGGCATCAGAGACCTCTTCGACTGTGACT
TTGGGGACCTCACCCCCCTGGATTTCTAATCAACTTTCTTGTACAAAGTTGGCATTATAGGAAAGCATTG
CTTATCAATTTGTTGCAACGAACAGGTCACTATCAGTCAAAATAAAATCATTATTTGCATGCAAGCTTAG
ATCCTCTAGACCAGCCAGGACAGAAATGCCTCGACTTCGCTGCTACCCAAGGTTGCCGGGTGACGCACAC
CGTGGAAACGGATGAAGGCACGAACCCAGTGGACATAAGCCTGTTCGGTTCGTAAGCTGTAATGCAAGTA
GCGTATGCGCTCACGCAACTGGTCCAGAACCTTGACCGAACGCAGCGGTGGTAACGGCGCAGTGGCGGTT
TTCATGGCTTGTTATGACTGTTTTTTTGGGGTACAGTCTATGCCTCGGGCATCCAAGCAGCAAGCGCGTT
ACGCCGTGGGTCGATGTTTGATGTTATGGAGCAGCAACGATGTTACGCAGCAGGGCAGTCGCCCTAAAAC
AAAGTTAAACATTATGAGGGAAGCGGTGATCGCCGAAGTATCGACTCAACTATCAGAGGTAGTTGGCGTC
ATCGAGCGCCATCTCGAACCGACGTTGCTGGCCGTACATTTGTACGGCTCCGCAGTGGATGGCGGCCTGA
AGCCACACAGTGATATTGATTTGCTGGTTACGGTGACCGTAAGGCTTGATGAAACAACGCGGCGAGCTTT
GATCAACGACCTTTTGGAAACTTCGGCTTCCCCTGGAGAGAGCGAGATTCTCCGCGCTGTAGAAGTCACC
ATTGTTGTGCACGACGACATCATTCCGTGGCGTTATCCAGCTAAGCGCGAACTGCAATTTGGAGAATGGC
AGCGCAATGACATTCTTGCAGGTATCTTCGAGCCAGCCACGATCGACATTGATCTGGCTATCTTGCTGAC
AAAAGCAAGAGAACATAGCGTTGCCTTGGTAGGTCCAGCGGCGGAGGAACTCTTTGATCCGGTTCCTGAA
CAGGATCTATTTGAGGCGCTAAATGAAACCTTAACGCTATGGAACTCGCCGCCCGACTGGGCTGGCGATG
AGCGAAATGTAGTGCTTACGTTGTCCCGCATTTGGTACAGCGCAGTAACCGGCAAAATCGCGCCGAAGGA
TGTCGCTGCCGACTGGGCAATGGAGCGCCTGCCGGCCCAGTATCAGCCCGTCATACTTGAAGCTAGACAG
GCTTATCTTGGACAAGAAGAAGATCGCTTGGCCTCGCGCGCAGATCAGTTGGAAGAATTTGTCCACTACG
TGAAAGGCGAGATCACCAAGGTAGTCGGCAAATAACCCTCGAGCCACCCATGACCAAAATCCCTTAACGT
GAGTTACGCGTCGTTCCACTGAGCGTCAGACCCCGTAGAAAAGATCAAAGGATCTTCTTGAGATCCTTTT
TTTCTGCGCGTAATCTGCTGCTTGCAAACAAAAAAACCACCGCTACCAGCGGTGGTTTGTTTGCCGGATC
AAGAGCTACCAACTCTTTTTCCGAAGGTAACTGGCTTCAGCAGAGCGCAGATACCAAATACTGTCCTTCT
AGTGTAGCCGTAGTTAGGCCACCACTTCAAGAACTCTGTAGCACCGCCTACATACCTCGCTCTGCTAATC
CTGTTACCAGTGGCTGCTGCCAGTGGCGATAAGTCGTGTCTTACCGGGTTGGACTCAAGACGATAGTTAC
CGGATAAGGCGCAGCGGTCGGGCTGAACGGGGGGTTCGTGCACACAGCCCAGCTTGGAGCGAACGACCTA
CACCGAACTGAGATACCTACAGCGTGAGCATTGAGAAAGCGCCACGCTTCCCGAAGGGAGAAAGGCGGAC
AGGTATCCGGTAAGCGGCAGGGTCGGAACAGGAGAGCGCACGAGGGAGCTTCCAGGGGGAAACGCCTGGT
ATCTTTATAGTCCTGTCGGGTTTCGCCACCTCTGACTTGAGCGTCGATTTTTGTGATGCTCGTCAGGGGG
GCGGAGCCTATGGAAAAACGCCAGCAACGCGGCCTTTTTACGGTTCCTGGCCTTTTGCTGGCCTTTTGCT
CACATGTTCTTTCCTGCGTTATCCCCTGATTCTGTGGATAACCGTATTACCGCCTTTGAGTGAGCTGATA
CCGCTCGCCGCAGCCGAACGACCGAGCGCAGCGAGTCAGTGAGCGAGGAAGCGGAAGAGCGCCCAATACG
CAAACCGCCTCTCCCCGCGCGTTGGCCGATTCATTAATGCAGCTGGCACGACAGGTTTCCCGACTGGAAA
GCGGGCAGTGAGCGCAACGCAATTAATACGCGTACCGCTAGCCAGGAAGAGTTTGTAGAAACGCAAAAAG
GCCATCCGTCAGGATGGCCTTCTGCTTAGTTTGATGCCTGGCAGTTTATGGCGGGCGTCCTGCCCGCCAC
CCTCCGGGCCGTTGCTTCACAACGTTCAAATCCGCTCCCGGCGGATTTGTCCTACTCAGGAGAGCGTTCA
CCGACAAACAACAGATAAAACGAAAGGCCCAGTCTTCCGACTGAGCCTTTCGTTTTATTTGATGCCTGGC
AGTTCCCTACTCTCGCG
