>Addgene plasmid #70329 | R777-E045 Hs.E2F1 | addgene partial sequence | sequence record 132485 | Spect-R 5'-ACTTTGTTTTAGGGCGACTG-3'
CTGCTCCATAACATCAAACATCGACCCACGGCGTAACGCGCTTGCTGCTTGGATGCCCGAGGCATAGACT
GTACCCCAAAAAAACAGTCATAACAAGCCATGAAAACCGCCACTGCGCCGTTACCACCGCTGCGTTCGGT
CAAGGTTCTGGACCAGTTGCGTGAGCGCATACGCTACTTGCATTACAGCTTACGAACCGAACAGGCTTAT
GTCCACTGGGTTCGTGCCTTCATCCGTTTCCACGGTGTGCGTCACCCGGCAACCTTGGGTAGCAGCGAAG
TCGAGGCATTTCTGTCCTGGCTGGTCTAGAGGATCTAAGCTTGCATGCAAATAATGATTTTATTTTGACT
GATAGTGACCTGTTCGTTGCAACAAATTGATAAGCAATGCTTTCCTATAATGCCAACTTTGTACAAGAAA
GTTGATTAGAAATCCAGGGGGGTGAGGTCCCCAAAGTCACAGTCGAAGAGGTCTCTGATGCCCTCGCCCT
CCTCGAGGCCGAAGTGGTAGTCGAGGGCCTCGTGGGGTGGGGAAAGGCTGATGAACTCCTCAGGGAGGAG
GCCGGAGAAGTCCTCCCGCACATGCTCCAGGAGCGAGTCGGCCGCCACCAGCGGGGACAGGCGGTCCTCG
TCCACGGGAGCCCGCAGGCTGCCCATCCGGGACAACAGCGGTTCTTGCTCCAGGCTGAGTAGAGACTGGC
TGGGATCTGTGGTGAGGGATGAGGGGGGAGATGATGGTGGTGGTGACACTATGGTGGCAGAGTCAGTGGC
CCTGTTCTCCTCCTCAGAAGTGACCTCCTGGGATGGGGTCTTCCCAGGGCTGATCCCACCTACGGTCTCC
TCAGGGCACAGGAAAACATCGATCGGGCCTTGTTTGCTCTTAAGGGAGATCTGAAAGTTCTCCGAAGAGT
CCACGGCTTGGAGCTGGGTCTCAGGAGGGGCTTTGATCACCATAACCATCTGCTCTGCAGGGTCTGCAAT
GCTAC
